Addgene plasmid #170551: mCherry-GFP-SNX9
Purpose: To monitor the turnover of SNX9 in lysosomes
Depositing lab: Christina Towers. Depositing organization: Salk Institute for Biological Studies. Publication: Mitochondrial-derived vesicles compensate for loss of LC3-mediated mitophagy. Towers CG, Wodetzki DK, Thorburn J, Smith KR, Caino MC, Thorburn A. Dev Cell. 2021 Jul 26;56(14):2029-2042.e5. doi: 10.1016/j.devcel.2021.06.003. Epub 2021 Jun 24. PubMed 34171288.
Backbone
  Vector backbone: pBabe
  Total vector size (bp): 8364
  Vector type: Mammalian Expression, Retroviral
  Selectable markers: Puromycin
Growth in bacteria
  Bacterial resistance: Ampicillin, 100 μg/mL
  Growth temperature: 37°C
  Growth strain: NEB Stable
  Copy number: Unknown
Gene/Insert
  Gene/Insert name: SNX9
  Species: H. sapiens (human)
  Insert size (bp): 1790
  GenBank ID: NM_016224.5
  Entrez Gene: SNX9 (a.k.a. SDP1, SH3PX1, SH3PXD3A, WISP)
  Tag / fusion protein: SNX9 in tandem with mCherry and GFP
  Cloning method: Restriction Enzyme; 5′ cloning site EcoRI (unknown if destroyed); 3′ cloning site SalI (unknown if destroyed)
  Sequencing primers: 5′ eGFP; 3′ SV40
Terms and licenses: Academic/Nonprofit Terms; Industry Terms: Not Available to Industry
How to cite: mCherry-GFP-SNX9 was a gift from Christina Towers (Addgene plasmid # 170551 ; http://n2t.net/addgene:170551 ; RRID:Addgene_170551)
