[The description below was written by a language model from this plasmid's Addgene catalogue record and pLannotate feature annotations shown in this document.]
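Description:
mCherry-GFP-SNX9 is a Moloney murine leukemia virus-based retroviral expression vector built on the pBabe backbone (about 8.4 kb) for stable delivery of a tandem-fluorescent human SNX9 reporter into mammalian cells. In bacteria it is maintained through a high-copy ColE1/pUC-type origin and selected with ampicillin via the bla gene and its promoter. The retroviral portion comprises two MMLV long terminal repeats flanking a packaging signal (annotated as an MESV Ψ fragment) and a truncated gag segment lacking its start codon. Together these allow the transcript to be packaged into virions when the viral proteins are supplied in trans by a packaging cell line. A short lacI fragment and an attB1 site are also annotated; these appear to be cloning remnants.

All payload features lie on the same strand in the order mCherry, attB1, EGFP, SNX9, so the sorting nexin (about 1.8 kb, recorded as cloned between EcoRI and SalI) sits at the C-terminal end of the fusion. No dedicated internal promoter is annotated upstream of mCherry, consistent with the usual pBabe arrangement in which the 5' LTR drives the insert. Downstream, an SV40 early promoter expresses puromycin N-acetyltransferase for selection of transduced cells.

The stated purpose is to monitor SNX9 turnover in lysosomes. The design exploits the differing acid sensitivities noted for the two fluorophores. EGFP is moderately acid sensitive and dims in acidic compartments, whereas mCherry is largely acid resistant. Protein outside the lysosome therefore fluoresces in both channels, while lysosome-delivered protein appears red only, giving a ratiometric readout of flux. SNX9 functions in endocytosis and vesicle trafficking, and the associated study concerns mitochondrial-derived vesicles compensating for loss of LC3-mediated mitophagy.
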