Features (pLannotate 1.2.2; 15 found; start..end, strand, type, name):
    492..516     -  protein_bind   attB1: mutant version of attB; recombination site for the Gateway® BP reaction BP Clonase™
    544..1251    -  CDS            mCherry: mCherry is a basic (constitutively fluorescent) red fluorescent protein published in 2004, derived from Discosoma sp.. It is reported to be a very rapidly-maturing monomer with low acid sensitivity.
   1268..1684    -  CDS            gag (truncated): truncated Moloney murine leukemia virus (MMLV) gag gene lacking the start codon
   1751..2025    -  misc_feature   MESV Ψ (fragment): packaging signal of murine embryonic stem cell virus
   2149..2618    -  LTR            LTR: long terminal repeat from Moloney murine leukemia virus
   2649..2753    +  promoter       AmpR promoter: bla
   2754..3614    +  CDS            AmpR: β-lactamase; bla; confers resistance to ampicillin, carbenicillin, and related antibiotics
   3774..4362    +  rep_origin     ori: high-copy-number ColE1/pMB1/pBR322/pUC origin of replication
   4545..4597    +  CDS            lacI (fragment): lac repressor; lacI; The lac repressor binds to the lac operator to inhibit transcription in E. coli. This inhibition can be relieved by adding lactose or isopropyl-β-D-thiogalactopyranoside (IPTG).
   4663..5132    -  LTR            LTR: long terminal repeat from Moloney murine leukemia virus
   5133..5254    -  LTR            3' LTR (ΔU3) (fragment): self-inactivating 3' long terminal repeat (LTR) from Moloney murine leukemia virus
   5353..5952    -  CDS            PuroR: puromycin N-acetyltransferase; pac from Streptomyces alboniger; confers resistance to puromycin
   5962..6291    -  promoter       SV40 promoter: SV40 enhancer and early promoter
   6311..8095    -  CDS            SNX9: SNX9_HUMAN - Also known as SH3PX1, SH3PXD3A. Experimental evidence at protein level: Swiss-Prot protein existence level 1. Involved in endocytosis and intracellular vesicle trafficking, both during interphase and at the end of mitosis. Required for efficient progress through mitosis and cytokinesis. Required for normal formation of the cleavage furrow at the end of mitosis. Plays a role in endocytosis via clathrin-coated pits, but also clathrin- independent, actin-dependent fluid-phase endocytosis. Plays a role in macropinocytosis. Promotes internalization of TNFR. Promotes degradation of EGFR
   8123..477     -  CDS            EGFP (across the origin): EGFP is a basic (constitutively fluorescent) green fluorescent protein published in 1996, derived from Aequorea victoria. It is reported to be a rapidly-maturing weak dimer with moderate acid sensitivity.
>Addgene plasmid #170551 | mCherry-GFP-SNX9 | addgene full sequence | sequence record 337178 | Addgene NGS Result
CTTCTGCTTGTCGGCCATGATATAGACGTTGTGGCTGTTGTAGTTGTACTCCAGCTTGTGCCCCAGGATG
TTGCCGTCCTCCTTGAAGTCGATGCCCTTCAGCTCGATGCGGTTCACCAGGGTGTCGCCCTCGAACTTCA
CCTCGGCGCGGGTCTTGTAGTTGCCGTCGTCCTTGAAGAAGATGGTGCGCTCCTGGACGTAGCCTTCGGG
CATGGCGGACTTGAAGAAGTCGTGCTGCTTCATGTGGTCGGGGTAGCGGCTGAAGCACTGCACGCCGTAG
GTCAGGGTGGTCACGAGGGTGGGCCAGGGCACGGGCAGCTTGCCGGTGGTGCAGATGAACTTCAGGGTCA
GCTTGCCGTAGGTGGCATCGCCCTCGCCCTCGCCGGACACGCTGAACTTGTGGCCGTTTACGTCGCCGTC
CAGCTCGACCAGGATGGGCACCACCCCGGTGAACAGCTCCTCGCCCTTGCTCACCATGGTGGCGACCGGA
AAGCCTGCTTTTTTGTACAAACTTGTTCCTGGGCCAGCGGATCTGAGTCCGGACTTGTACAGCTCGTCCA
TGCCGCCGGTGGAGTGGCGGCCCTCGGCGCGTTCGTACTGTTCCACGATGGTGTAGTCCTCGTTGTGGGA
GGTGATGTCCAACTTGATGTTGACGTTGTAGGCGCCGGGCAGCTGCACGGGCTTCTTGGCCTTGTAGGTG
GTCTTGACCTCAGCGTCGTAGTGGCCGCCGTCCTTCAGCTTCAGCCTCTGCTTGATCTCGCCCTTCAGGG
CGCCGTCCTCGGGGTACATCCGCTCGGAGGAGGCCTCCCAGCCCATGGTCTTCTTCTGCATTACGGGGCC
GTCGGAGGGGAAGTTGGTGCCGCGCAGCTTCACCTTGTAGATGAACTCGCCGTCCTGCAGGGAGGAGTCC
TGGGTCACGGTCACCACGCCGCCGTCCTCGAAGTTCATCACGCGCTCCCACTTGAAGCCCTCGGGGAAGG
ACAGCTTCAAGTAGTCGGGGATGTCGGCGGGGTGCTTCACGTAGGCCTTGGAGCCGTACATGAACTGAGG
GGACAGGATGTCCCAGGCGAAGGGCAGGGGGCCACCCTTGGTCACCTTCAGCTTGGCGGTCTGGGTGCCC
TCGTAGGGGCGGCCCTCGCCCTCGCCCTCGATCTCGAACTCGTGGCCGTTCACGGAGCCCTCCATGTGCA
CCTTGAAGCGCATGAACTCCTTGATGATGGCCATGTTATCCTCCTCGCCCTTGCTCACCATGGTGGCAGA
TCCGGCCGGCGCCTAGAGAAGGAGTGAGGGCTGGATAAAGGGAGGATCGAGGCGGGGTCGAACGAGGAGG
TTCAAGGGGGAGAGACGGGGCGGATGGAGGAAGAGGAGGCGGAGGCTTAGGGTGTACAAAGGGCTTGACC
CAGGGAGGGGGGTCAAAAGCCAAGGCTTCCCAGGTCACGATGTAGGGGACCTGGTCTGGGTGTCCATGCG
GGCCAGGTGAAAAGACCTTGATCTTAACCTGGGTGATGAGGTCTCGGTTAAAGGTGCCGTCTCGCGGCCA
TCCGACGTTAAAGGTTGGCCATTCTGCAGAGCAGAAGGTAACCCAACGTCTCTTCTTGACATCTACCGAC
TGGTTGTGAGCGATCCGCTCGACATCTTTCCAGTGACCTAAGGTCAAACTTAAGGGAGTGGTAACAGTCT
GGCCCTAATTTTCAGACAAATACAGAAACACAGTCAGACAGAGACAACACAGAACGATGCTGCAGCGCTG
CAGCAGACAAGACGCGCGGCTTCGGTTCCAAACCGAAAGCAAAAATTCAGACGGAGGCGGGAACTGTTTT
AGGTTCTCGTCTCCTACCAGAACCACATATCCTGACGGGGTCGGATTCCACATCGACTCCCTTCCTCAGG
TCGGGCCACAAAAACGGCCCCCAAAGTCCCTGGGACGTCTCCCAGGGTTGCGGCCGGGTGTTCAGAACTC
GTCAGTTCCACCACGGGTCCGCCAGATACAGAGCTAGTTAGCTAACTAGTACCGACGCAGGCGCATAAAA
TCAGTCATAGACACTAGACAATCGGACAGACACAGATAAGTTGCTGGCCAGCTTGCCTCCCGGTGGTGGG
TCGGTGGTCCCTGGGCAGGGGTCTCCCGATCCCGGACGAGCCCCCAAATGAAAGACCCCCGCTGACGGGT
AGTCAATCACTCAGAGGAGACCCTCCCAAGGAACAGCGAGACCACAAGTCGGATGCAACTGCAAGAGGGT
TTATTGGATACACGGGTACCCGGGCGACTCAGTCAATCGGAGGACTGGCGCCCCGAGTGAGGGGTTGTGG
GCTCTTTTATTGAGCTCGGGGAGCAGAAGCGCGCGAACAGAAGCGAGAAGCGAACTGATTGGTTAGTTCA
AATAAGGCACAGGGTCATTTCAGGTCCTTGGGGCACCCTGGAAACATCTGATGGTTCTCTAGAAACTGCT
GAGGGCTGGACCGCATCTGGGGACCATCTGTTCTTGGCCCTGAGCCGGGGCAGGAACTGCTTACCACAGA
TATCCTGTTTGGCCCATATTCAGCTGTTCCATCTGTTCTTGGCCCTGAGCCGGGGCAGGAACTGCTTACC
ACAGATATCCTGTTTGGCCCATATTCAGGCTGCAGGTGGCACTTTTCGGGGAAATGTGCGCGGAACCCCT
ATTTGTTTATTTTTCTAAATACATTCAAATATGTATCCGCTCATGAGACAATAACCCTGATAAATGCTTC
AATAATATTGAAAAAGGAAGAGTATGAGTATTCAACATTTCCGTGTCGCCCTTATTCCCTTTTTTGCGGC
ATTTTGCCTTCCTGTTTTTGCTCACCCAGAAACGCTGGTGAAAGTAAAAGATGCTGAAGATCAGTTGGGT
GCACGAGTGGGTTACATCGAACTGGATCTCAACAGCGGTAAGATCCTTGAGAGTTTTCGCCCCGAAGAAC
GTTTTCCAATGATGAGCACTTTTAAAGTTCTGCTATGTGGCGCGGTATTATCCCGTATTGACGCCGGGCA
AGAGCAACTCGGTCGCCGCATACACTATTCTCAGAATGACTTGGTTGAGTACTCACCAGTCACAGAAAAG
CATCTTACGGATGGCATGACAGTAAGAGAATTATGCAGTGCTGCCATAACCATGAGTGATAACACTGCGG
CCAACTTACTTCTGACAACGATCGGAGGACCGAAGGAGCTAACCGCTTTTTTGCACAACATGGGGGATCA
TGTAACTCGCCTTGATCGTTGGGAACCGGAGCTGAATGAAGCCATACCAAACGACGAGCGTGACACCACG
ATGCCTGTAGCAATGGCAACAACGTTGCGCAAACTATTAACTGGCGAACTACTTACTCTAGCTTCCCGGC
AACAATTAATAGACTGGATGGAGGCGGATAAAGTTGCAGGACCACTTCTGCGCTCGGCCCTTCCGGCTGG
CTGGTTTATTGCTGATAAATCTGGAGCCGGTGAGCGTGGGTCTCGCGGTATCATTGCAGCACTGGGGCCA
GATGGTAAGCCCTCCCGTATCGTAGTTATCTACACGACGGGGAGTCAGGCAACTATGGATGAACGAAATA
GACAGATCGCTGAGATAGGTGCCTCACTGATTAAGCATTGGTAACTGTCAGACCAAGTTTACTCATATAT
ACTTTAGATTGATTTGCGGCCGCAAAAGGATCTAGGTGAAGATCCTTTTTGATAATCTCATGACCAAAAT
CCCTTAACGTGAGTTTTCGTTCCACTGAGCGTCAGACCCCGTAGAAAAGATCAAAGGATCTTCTTGAGAT
CCTTTTTTTCTGCGCGTAATCTGCTGCTTGCAAACAAAAAAACCACCGCTACCAGCGGTGGTTTGTTTGC
CGGATCAAGAGCTACCAACTCTTTTTCCGAAGGTAACTGGCTTCAGCAGAGCGCAGATACCAAATACTGT
TCTTCTAGTGTAGCCGTAGTTAGGCCACCACTTCAAGAACTCTGTAGCACCGCCTACATACCTCGCTCTG
CTAATCCTGTTACCAGTGGCTGCTGCCAGTGGCGATAAGTCGTGTCTTACCGGGTTGGACTCAAGACGAT
AGTTACCGGATAAGGCGCAGCGGTCGGGCTGAACGGGGGGTTCGTGCACACAGCCCAGCTTGGAGCGAAC
GACCTACACCGAACTGAGATACCTACAGCGTGAGCTATGAGAAAGCGCCACGCTTCCCGAAGGGAGAAAG
GCGGACAGGTATCCGGTAAGCGGCAGGGTCGGAACAGGAGAGCGCACGAGGGAGCTTCCAGGGGGAAACG
CCTGGTATCTTTATAGTCCTGTCGGGTTTCGCCACCTCTGACTTGAGCGTCGATTTTTGTGATGCTCGTC
AGGGGGGCGGAGCCTATGGAAAAACGCCAGCAACGCGGCCTTTTTACGGTTCCTGGCCTTTTGCTGGCCT
TTTGCTCACATGTTCTTTCCTGCGTTATCCCCTGATTCTGTGGATAACCGTATTACCGCCTTTGAGTGAG
CTGATACCGCTCGCCGCAGCCGAACGACCGAGCGCAGCGAGTCAGTGAGCGAGGAAGCGGAAGAGCGCCC
AATACGCAAACCGCCTCTCCCCGCGCGTTGGCCGATTCATTAATGCAACTATGGCCATTTAATGTAAATA
CTTAAGAAAAAAAACCAAATTAATTTTGATACATGCTGCATGTGAAAGACCCCCGCTGACGGGTAGTCAA
TCACTCAGAGGAGACCCTCCCAAGGAACAGCGAGACCACAAGTCGGATGCAACTGCAAGAGGGTTTATTG
GATACACGGGTACCCGGGCGACTCAGTCAATCGGAGGACTGGCGCCCCGAGTGAGGGGTTGTGGGCTCTT
TTATTGAGCTCGGGGAGCAGAAGCGCGCGAACAGAAGCGAGAAGCGAACTGATTGGTTAGTTCAAATAAG
GCACAGGGTCATTTCAGGTCCTTGGGGCACCCTGGAAACATCTGATGGTTCTCTAGAAACTGCTGAGGGC
TGGACCGCATCTGGGGACCATCTGTTCTTGGCCCTGAGCCGGGGCAGGAACTGCTTACCACAGATATCCT
GTTTGGCCCATATTCAGCTGTTCCATCTGTTCTTGGCCCTGAGCCGGGGCAGGAACTGCTTACCACAGAT
ATCCTGTTTGGCCCATATTCAGCTGTTCCATCTGTTCCTGACCTTGATCTGAACTTCTCTATTCTCAGTT
ATGTATTTTTCCATGCCTTGCAAAATGGCGTTACTTAAGCTAGCTTGCCAAACCTACAGGTGGGGTCTTT
CATTCCCCCCTTTTTCTGGAGACTAAATAAAATCTTTTATTTTATCGATGCATGGGGTCGTGCGCTCCTT
TCGGTCGGGCGCTGCGGGTCGTGGGGCGGGCGTCAGGCACCGGGCTTGCGGGTCATGCACCAGGTGCGCG
GTCCTTCGGGCACCTCGACGTCGGCGGTGACGGTGAAGCCGAGCCGCTCGTAGAAGGGGAGGTTGCGGGG
CGCGGAGGTCTCCAGGAAGGCGGGCACCCCGGCGCGCTCGGCCGCCTCCACTCCGGGGAGCACGACGGCG
CTGCCCAGACCCTTGCCCTGGTGGTCGGGCGAGACGCCGACGGTGGCCAGGAACCACGCGGGCTCCTTGG
GCCGGTGCGGCGCCAGGAGGCCTTCCATCTGTTGCTGCGCGGCCAGCCGGGAACCGCTCAACTCGGCCAT
GCGCGGGCCGATCTCGGCGAACACCGCCCCCGCTTCGACGCTCTCCGGCGTGGTCCAGACCGCCACCGCG
GCGCCGTCGTCCGCGACCCACACCTTGCCGATGTCGAGCCCGACGCGCGTGAGGAAGAGTTCTTGCAGCT
CGGTGACCCGCTCGATGTGGCGGTCCGGATCGACGGTGTGGCGCGTGGCGGGGTAGTCGGCGAACGCGGC
GGCGAGGGTGCGTACGGCCCTGGGGACGTCGTCGCGGGTGGCGAGGCGCACCGTGGGCTTGTACTCGGTC
ATGGTAAGCTTTTTGCAAAAGCCTAGGCCTCCAAAAAAGCCTCCTCACTACTTCTGGAATAGCTCAGAGG
CCGAGGCGGCCTCGGCCTCTGCATAAATAAAAAAAATTAGTCAGCCATGGGGCGGAGAATGGGCGGAACT
GGGCGGAGTTAGGGGCGGGATGGGCGGAGTTAGGGGCGGGACTATGGTTGCTGACTAATTGAGATGCATG
CTTTGCATACTTCTGCCTGCTGGGGAGCCTGGGGACTTTCCACACCTGGTTGCTGACTAATTGAGATGCA
TGCTTTGCATACTTCTGCCTGCTGGGGAGCCTGGGGACTTTCCACACCCTAACTGACACACATTCCACAG
GGTCGACCTACATCACTGGAAAGCGGCTGAGGGCCTGCCTCAGCTTTTCTGCAATCGTTTCGTAAAATTG
CACTTGCTGCTCCAGGTACAGGCGGATGACACTGTTGTAATCATAGATCCGGTTACTGTGAAAGTGATTC
ATCTCAGCTTGCAACGCGTAAGACATGATGCTGACTCTCTTCACCATGTTCTGTTTGTCTTGTAGGGTGA
TTTTACTTGTTGCAACTAGTTTGTCACTTTCTTTCACTTTTTCTATTGCTCCCTTGTGAGTGCCAATGAT
GTCAGGGAAGCAGCCAAGAAAACCTTTATACTCGTGATTACATTCCATCAGGAAATGGAGATCTTTCTTT
GGCTGTTCTGCCACGAGACTGGCAATTTCTTCATAAGTCTTTCCTGCTTCTGTTATTGCATCATTGAGAT
CTGTTTCACCTTGATAGCCACTGGAACTGAACACTGTGGCCAAACTCTGCAAGGCCTTTCCTATCTTCTG
ATATTCCTTGGGTAATGGGCCCGTGCAGCGCTTCCAGTGCTCCTGCCCCACCGTCAGCAGCTCCTTCACG
CCGTCATCCATGGCCTTGGTGAACTTCCCCACAGCCTCGCACTTCTGCTCTATTTCTACTAAGTCCAAGT
CAGGTGCCTCTGGTTCCATGGTGGAAAATATCATGACTCCCGCCAGCTCATCTCTCTCGGCCTTCCTCTT
TCCAGTTTTCCATTCCTTCTCATCTCGGAAATTTAGGAACTGCTGGAAAACTTCACTTTCTGAGATTACT
GGATGGCGACACATCCTGGTCATCCAGGCCTGAAGTCTCTCCATGCGCATTTTGATAAATTCCTCTTCAA
AGCGGCCTGTGACTTGTTTGTCTGGAAGAGAAGGGATTGGAATGGCTGACCCAAACTTAACCAGGAGACG
CTCATATAACCAGTCAAAGTGCTTATACCTGTGGTTTACAGATCGATTAGTGTTAGTAGGTGTTAGCTGA
TATTCGATGTAGCTCTTTAGACCATACATTTTGGAGCCTTTCCTGGGATCTGCTACCACACAGTCAAAAG
TAGAGGTAGGATAAACCCACATTGGGCCATAATCTCCAACAATGATGGGAATTTTCTCTTTGGGTTTTGC
TAGTTGTTTGGCCAACAAATACTGTTCCGTGCCAGGTTTCGCAAATCCAGGAAATTTGTTAAGGGGAATT
TTCATGGATGAGGAACTAGCACGACTGTTTCCTCGCTGAGCGCCGCCTGCATCAGCTGACTCTGAATCCT
TAAAGTAGGAAGAGGATTTGGGCCCATCCCAGTCTTCATCCCAGTCATCATCATCACCAGTTGCTGGTCC
TTGGTAGGCCTGGGGGTGGCCGAAGGCAGTGTCCCAGTTGTTGGGAGTGTTTGTGTTTCTTTGGGCTCCA
GCCCCCTCTGGCTGGGCCCCCCAGCCTTCTGAGCTTTCCCAGTTCCCAGATTTGGAGGCACTCCAGGCTG
ACCAGGGGTCATTGCCACTGCCAACCTGGTGATTGTTGCTGGCAGCCGACGAACTGGCGTGAGCTGTGCT
GGCTGAGAGAGAATCAAGGAAGGCTTGGTCAGCCACTGAATTTCCACAAGAAAATTGATCTTTTCCATCA
CTGGGTAAAATTTCAACGTAGTCTGTGGGAACCAGCCCTCGTTCTCCTTTGATGTTTCTTCCTTCCAGCC
ATCCTCCACCTACATCCGGATTTGTGATTGTGATGATTTCTCCTTCATTAACCGTCAGTTCATTATTTCC
AGGTTCAGCAGCAAAATCATACATAACCCGAGCCTTGGTGGCCATGAATTCGGTACCGGATCTGAGTCCG
GACTTGTACAGCTCGTCCATGCCGAGAGTGATCCCGGCGGCGGTCACGAACTCCAGCAGGACCATGTGAT
CGCGCTTCTCGTTGGGGTCTTTGCTCAGGGCGGACTGGGTGCTCAGGTAGTGGTTGTCGGGCAGCAGCAC
GGGGCCGTCGCCGATGGGGGTGTTCTGCTGGTAGTGGTCGGCGAGCTGCACGCTGCCGTCCTCGATGTTG
TGGCGGATCTTGAAGTTCACCTTGATGCCGTT
